>Addgene plasmid #163598 | pCAG-Gdf6 | addgene full sequence | sequence record 340898 | Addgene NGS Result
GGTCGACATTGATTATTGACTAGTTATTAATAGTAATCAATTACGGGGTCATTAGTTCATAGCCCATATA
TGGAGTTCCGCGTTACATAACTTACGGTAAATGGCCCGCCTGGCTGACCGCCCAACGACCCCCGCCCATT
GACGTCAATAATGACGTATGTTCCCATAGTAACGCCAATAGGGACTTTCCATTGACGTCAATGGGTGGAG
TATTTACGGTAAACTGCCCACTTGGCAGTACATCAAGTGTATCATATGCCAAGTACGCCCCCTATTGACG
TCAATGACGGTAAATGGCCCGCCTGGCATTATGCCCAGTACATGACCTTATGGGACTTTCCTACTTGGCA
GTACATCTACGTATTAGTCATCGCTATTACCATGGTCGAGGTGAGCCCCACGTTCTGCTTCACTCTCCCC
ATCTCCCCCCCCTCCCCACCCCCAATTTTGTATTTATTTATTTTTTAATTATTTTGTGCAGCGATGGGGG
CGGGGGGGGGGGGGGSGCGCGCCRGGSGGGGSGGGGSGGGGSGRGGGGSGGGGSGGGGSGAGGCGGAGAG
GTGCGGCGGCAGCCAATCAGAGCGGCGCGCTCCGAAAGTTTCCTTTTATGGCGAGGCGGCGGCGGCGGCG
GCCCTATAAAAAGCGAAGCGCGCGGCGGGCGGGAGTCGCTGCGCGCTGCCTTCGCCCCGTGCCCCGCTCC
GCCGCCGCCTCGCGCCGCCCGCCCCGGCTCTGACTGACCGCGTTACTCCCACAGGTGAGCGGGCGGGACG
GCCCTTCTCCTCCGGGCTGTAATTAGCGCTTGGTTTAATGACGGCTTGTTTCTTTTCTGTGGCTGCGTGA
AAGCCTTGAGGGGCTCCGGGAGGGCCCTTTGTGCGGGGGGAGCGGCTCGGGGGGTGCGTGCGTGTGTGTG
TGCGTGGGGAGCGCCGCGTGCGGCTCCGCGCTGCCCGGCGGCTGTGAGCGCTGCGGGCGCGGCGCGGGGC
TTTGTGCGCTCCGCAGTGTGCGCGAGGGGAGCGCGGCCGGGGGCGGTGCCCCGCGGTGCGGGGGGGGCTG
CGAGGGGAACAAAGGCTGCGTGCGGGGTGTGTGCGTGGGGGGGTGAGCAGGGGGTGTGGGCGCGTCGGTC
GGGCTGCAACCCCCCCTGCACCCCCCTCCCCGAGTTGCTGAGCACGGCCCGGCTTCGGGTGCGGGGCTCC
GTACGGGGCGTGGCGCGGGGCTCGCCGTGCCGGGCGGGGGGTGGCGGCAGGTGGGGGTGCCGGGCGGGGC
GGGGCCGCCTCGGGCCGGGGAGGGCTCGGGGGAGGGGCGCGGCGGCCCCCGGAGCGCCGGCGGCTGTCGA
GGCGCGGCGAGCCGCAGCCATTGCCTTTTATGGTAATCGTGCGAGAGGGCGCAGGGACTTCCTTTGTCCC
AAATCTGTGCGGAGCCGAAATCTGGGAGGCGCCGCCGCACCCCCTCTAGCGGGCGCGGGGCGAAGCGGTG
CGGCGCCGGCAGGAAGGAAATGGGCGGGGAGGGCCTTCGTGCGTCGCCGCGCCGCCGTCCCCTTCTCCCT
CTCCAGCCTCGGGGCTGTCCGCGGGGGGACGGCTGCCTTCGGGGGGGACGGGGCAGGGCGGGGTTCGGCT
TCTGGCGTGTGACCGGCGGCTCTAGAGCCTCTGCTAACCATGTTCATGCCTTCTTCTTTTTCCTACAGCT
CCTGGGCAACGTGCTGGTTATTGTGCTGTCTCATCATTTTGGCAAAGAATTCGCCACCATGGACACTCCT
AGGGTCCTTCTCTGGGCGATCTTCCTCATTAGCTTCCTCTGGGATTTGCCGGGTTTCCAGCAGGCTTCCA
TCTCCTCGTCCTCCTCCTCCTCCACCGAATTGGACTCCACCAAAGACGTGGGGAACCGCAAAGAAGGGAA
GATGCAGCGAACTCCACAAGAGAGTGCCGAGGGCCGGACGCCCCCGGAGCACGGGCTGCGGCAGAAGGAC
CTCCGGCGGCGGCCGCCCGGACAACATCAGGGGCAGGAGCCGCCGGGCAGGGGGCTGCGCGTGGTGCCTC
ACGAGTACATGCTGTCAATCTACAAGACTTACTCCATTGCCGAGAAGCTGGGCATCAATGCCAGCTTTTT
CCAGTCTTCCAAGTCAGCTAATACGATCACTAGCTTTGTAGACAGAGGACTGGACGATCTCTCGCACACT
CCTCTCCGGAGACAGAAGTATTTGTTTGATGTGTCCACACTCTCAGACAAAGAAGAGCTGGTGGGCGCAG
AGCTAAGGCTTTATCGCCAGGCGCCCCCAACGCCCTGGGGGCTACCGGCCCGACCGCTGCACTTGCAGCT
CTTCCCTTGTTTATCCCCATTGCTACTGGACGCCAGGACCCTGGATCCTCAGGGACCAACCCAGGCCGGC
TGGGAAGTCTTCGACGTGTGGCAGGGCCTGCGCCCTCAGCCTTGGAAGCAGCTGTGCCTGGAGTTGCGGG
CAGCCTGGGGTGAGCTGGACGCCGGGGATACGGGGGCGCGCGCGAGGGGTCCCCAGCAGCCACCGCCTCT
GGACCTGCGGAGTCTGGGCTTCGGTCGGAGGGTGAGGCCGCCCCAGGAGCGCGCCCTGCTTGTAGTGTTC
ACCAGATCGCAGCGCAAGAACCTGTTCACTGAGATGCATGAGCAGCTGGGCTCTGCAGAGGCTGCGGGAG
CCGAGGGGTCATGGCCAGCGCCGTCGGGCTCCCCAGACGCCGGGTCTTGGCTGCCCTCGCCCGGCCGCCG
GCGGCGACGCACCGCCTTCGCCAGCCGTCACGGCAAGCGACATGGCAAGAAGTCCAGGCTGCGCTGCAGC
AGAAAGCCTCTGCACGTGAATTTTAAGGAGTTAGGCTGGGACGACTGGATTATCGCGCCCCTAGAGTACG
AGGCCTATCACTGCGAGGGCGTGTGCGACTTTCCGCTGCGCTCGCACCTTGAGCCCACTAACCATGCCAT
CATTCAGACGCTGATGAACTCCATGGACCCGGGCTCCACCCCGCCTAGCTGCTGCGTTCCCACCAAACTG
ACTCCCATTAGCATCCTGTACATCGACGCGGGCAATAATGTAGTCTACAAGCAGTATGAGGACATGGTGG
TGGAGTCCTGCGGCTGTAGGTAGGCGGCCGCACTCCTCAGGTGCAGGCTGCCTATCAGAAGGTGGTGGCT
GGTGTGGCCAATGCCCTGGCTCACAAATACCACTGAGATCTTTTTCCCTCTGCCAAAAATTATGGGGACA
TCATGAAGCCCCTTGAGCATCTGACTTCTGGCTAATAAAGGAAATTTATTTTCATTGCAATAGTGTGTTG
GAATTTTTTGTGTCTCTCACTCGGAAGGACATATGGGAGGGCAAATCATTTAAAACATCAGAATGAGTAT
TTGGTTTAGAGTTTGGCAACATATGCCCATATGCTGGCTGCCATGAACAAAGGTTGGCTATAAAGAGGTC
ATCAGTATATGAAACAGCCCCCTGCTGTCCATTCCTTATTCCATAGAAAAGCCTTGACTTGAGGTTAGAT
TTTTTTTATATTTTGTTTTGTGTTATTTTTTTCTTTAACATCCCTAAAATTTTCCTTACATGTTTTACTA
GCCAGATTTTTCCTCCTCTCCTGACTACTCCCAGTCATAGCTGTCCCTCTTCTCTTATGGAGATCCCTCG
ACCTGCAGCCCAAGCTTGGCGTAATCATGGTCATAGCTGTTTCCTGTGTGAAATTGTTATCCGCTCACAA
TTCCACACAACATACGAGCCGGAAGCATAAAGTGTAAAGCCTGGGGTGCCTAATGAGTGAGCTAACTCAC
ATTAATTGCGTTGCGCTCACTGCCCGCTTTCCAGTCGGGAAACCTGTCGTGCCAGCGGATCCGCATCTCA
ATTAGTCAGCAACCATAGTCCCGCCCCTAACTCCGCCCATCCCGCCCCTAACTCCGCCCAGTTCCGCCCA
TTCTCCGCCCCATGGCTGACTAATTTTTTTTATTTATGCAGAGGCCGAGGCCGCCTCGGCCTCTGAGCTA
TTCCAGAAGTAGTGAGGAGGCTTTTTTGGAGGCCTAGGCTTTTGCAAAAAGCTAACTTGTTTATTGCAGC
TTATAATGGTTACAAATAAAGCAATAGCATCACAAATTTCACAAATAAAGCATTTTTTTCACTGCATTCT
AGTTGTGGTTTGTCCAAACTCATCAATGTATCTTATCATGTCTGGATCCGCTGCATTAATGAATCGGCCA
ACGCGCGGGGAGAGGCGGTTTGCGTATTGGGCGCTCTTCCGCTTCCTCGCTCACTGACTCGCTGCGCTCG
GTCGTTCGGCTGCGGCGAGCGGTATCAGCTCACTCAAAGGCGGTAATACGGTTATCCACAGAATCAGGGG
ATAACGCAGGAAAGAACATGTGAGCAAAAGGCCAGCAAAAGGCCAGGAACCGTAAAAAGGCCGCGTTGCT
GGCGTTTTTCCATAGGCTCCGCCCCCCTGACGAGCATCACAAAAATCGACGCTCAAGTCAGAGGTGGCGA
AACCCGACAGGACTATAAAGATACCAGGCGTTTCCCCCTGGAAGCTCCCTCGTGCGCTCTCCTGTTCCGA
CCCTGCCGCTTACCGGATACCTGTCCGCCTTTCTCCCTTCGGGAAGCGTGGCGCTTTCTCATAGCTCACG
CTGTAGGTATCTCAGTTCGGTGTAGGTCGTTCGCTCCAAGCTGGGCTGTGTGCACGAACCCCCCGTTCAG
CCCGACCGCTGCGCCTTATCCGGTAACTATCGTCTTGAGTCCAACCCGGTAAGACACGACTTATCGCCAC
TGGCAGCAGCCACTGGTAACAGGATTAGCAGAGCGAGGTATGTAGGCGGTGCTACAGAGTTCTTGAAGTG
GTGGCCTAACTACGGCTACACTAGAAGAACAGTATTTGGTATCTGCGCTCTGCTGAAGCCAGTTACCTTC
GGAAAAAGAGTTGGTAGCTCTTGATCCGGCAAACAAACCACCGCTGGTAGCGGTGGTTTTTTTGTTTGCA
AGCAGCAGATTACGCGCAGAAAAAAAGGATCTCAAGAAGATCCTTTGATCTTTTCTACGGGGTCTGACGC
TCAGTGGAACGAAAACTCACGTTAAGGGATTTTGGTCATGAGATTATCAAAAAGGATCTTCACCTAGATC
CTTTTAAATTAAAAATGAAGTTTTAAATCAATCTAAAGTATATATGAGTAAACTTGGTCTGACAGTTACC
AATGCTTAATCAGTGAGGCACCTATCTCAGCGATCTGTCTATTTCGTTCATCCATAGTTGCCTGACTCCC
CGTCGTGTAGATAACTACGATACGGGAGGGCTTACCATCTGGCCCCAGTGCTGCAATGATACCGCGAGAC
CCACGCTCACCGGCTCCAGATTTATCAGCAATAAACCAGCCAGCCGGAAGGGCCGAGCGCAGAAGTGGTC
CTGCAACTTTATCCGCCTCCATCCAGTCTATTAATTGTTGCCGGGAAGCTAGAGTAAGTAGTTCGCCAGT
TAATAGTTTGCGCAACGTTGTTGCCATTGCTACAGGCATCGTGGTGTCACGCTCGTCGTTTGGTATGGCT
TCATTCAGCTCCGGTTCCCAACGATCAAGGCGAGTTACATGATCCCCCATGTTGTGCAAAAAAGCGGTTA
GCTCCTTCGGTCCTCCGATCGTTGTCAGAAGTAAGTTGGCCGCAGTGTTATCACTCATGGTTATGGCAGC
ACTGCATAATTCTCTTACTGTCATGCCATCCGTAAGATGCTTTTCTGTGACTGGTGAGTACTCAACCAAG
TCATTCTGAGAATAGTGTATGCGGCGACCGAGTTGCTCTTGCCCGGCGTCAATACGGGATAATACCGCGC
CACATAGCAGAACTTTAAAAGTGCTCATCATTGGAAAACGTTCTTCGGGGCGAAAACTCTCAAGGATCTT
ACCGCTGTTGAGATCCAGTTCGATGTAACCCACTCGTGCACCCAACTGATCTTCAGCATCTTTTACTTTC
ACCAGCGTTTCTGGGTGAGCAAAAACAGGAAGGCAAAATGCCGCAAAAAAGGGAATAAGGGCGACACGGA
AATGTTGAATACTCATACTCTTCCTTTTTCAATATTATTGAAGCATTTATCAGGGTTATTGTCTCATGAG
CGGATACATATTTGAATGTATTTAGAAAAATAAACAAATAGGGGTTCCGCGCACATTTCCCCGAAAAGTG
CCACCTG
Features (pLannotate 1.2.2; 17 found; start..end, strand, type, name):
      5..384     +  enhancer       CMV enhancer: human cytomegalovirus immediate early enhancer
    386..661     +  promoter       chicken β-actin promoter: No description available
    662..1678    +  intron         chimeric intron: chimera between introns from chicken β-actin and rabbit β-globin
   1739..3100    +  CDS            Gdf6: GDF6_MOUSE - Also known as Bmp13, Gdf-6, Gdf16. Experimental evidence at transcript level: Swiss-Prot protein existence level 2. Growth factor that controls proliferation and cellular differentiation in the retina and bone formation. Plays a key role in regulating apoptosis during retinal development. Establishes dorsal- ventral positional information in the retina and controls the formation of the retinotectal map (PubMed:23307924). Required for normal formation of bones and joints in the limbs, skull, digits and axial skeleton. Plays a key role in establishing boundaries between skeletal ele
   3112..3183    +  CDS            HBB (fragment): HBB_PONPY - Experimental evidence at transcript level: Swiss-Prot protein existence level 2. Involved in oxygen transport from the lung to the various peripheral tissues. From Pongo pygmaeus (Bornean orangutan).
   3254..3309    +  polyA_signal   β-globin poly(A) signal: rabbit β-globin polyadenylation signal (Gil and Proudfoot, 1987)
   3694..3710    -  protein_bind   lac operator: The lac repressor binds to the lac operator to inhibit transcription in E. coli. This inhibition can be relieved by adding lactose or isopropyl-β-D-thiogalactopyranoside (IPTG). lac repressor encoded by lacI
   3718..3748    -  promoter       lac promoter: promoter for the E. coli lac operon
   3763..3784    -  protein_bind   CAP binding site: CAP binding activates transcription in the presence of cAMP. E. coli catabolite activator protein
   3797..3836    -  CDS            lacI (fragment): lac repressor; lacI; The lac repressor binds to the lac operator to inhibit transcription in E. coli. This inhibition can be relieved by adding lactose or isopropyl-β-D-thiogalactopyranoside (IPTG).
   3843..3865    +  promoter       SV40 promoter (fragment): SV40 enhancer and early promoter
   3889..4024    +  rep_origin     SV40 ori: SV40 origin of replication
   4044..4178    +  polyA_signal   SV40 poly(A) signal: SV40 polyadenylation signal
   4180..4234    -  CDS            lacI (fragment): lac repressor; lacI; The lac repressor binds to the lac operator to inhibit transcription in E. coli. This inhibition can be relieved by adding lactose or isopropyl-β-D-thiogalactopyranoside (IPTG).
   4417..5005    -  rep_origin     ori: high-copy-number ColE1/pMB1/pBR322/pUC origin of replication
   5176..6036    -  CDS            AmpR: β-lactamase; bla; confers resistance to ampicillin, carbenicillin, and related antibiotics
   6037..6141    -  promoter       AmpR promoter: bla
