[The description below was written by a language model from this plasmid's Addgene catalogue record and pLannotate feature annotations shown in this document.]
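Description:
pCAG-Gdf6 is a mammalian expression plasmid of about 6.2 kb that drives constitutive expression of mouse Gdf6 (growth differentiation factor 6, also known as BMP-13) from the pCAG backbone. It is propagated in E. coli as a high-copy plasmid through a ColE1/pUC-type origin and is selected with ampicillin via the β-lactamase gene and its native promoter. The feature table shows no mammalian selection marker, so the plasmid appears suited to transient expression rather than drug selection of stable lines.

The expression cassette uses the composite CAG promoter: the human cytomegalovirus immediate-early enhancer, the chicken β-actin promoter, and a chimeric chicken β-actin/rabbit β-globin intron. Together these give strong, broadly active transcription in mammalian cells and tissues. The Gdf6 coding sequence lies directly downstream, and no epitope tag or reporter is annotated, so the protein appears to be expressed untagged. Transcripts are terminated by the rabbit β-globin polyadenylation signal. The short "HBB fragment" annotated between the insert and this signal most likely reflects residual β-globin exon sequence in the 3′ untranslated region rather than a fused coding segment. The remaining annotations are backbone remnants not needed for Gdf6 expression: a lac promoter/operator region, small lacI fragments, an SV40 promoter fragment and an SV40 poly(A) signal. An SV40 origin is also present and could support episomal replication in cells that express large T antigen.

Gdf6 is a secreted BMP-family ligand with roles in retinal patterning and skeletal and joint formation. The plasmid was deposited with a study of BMPR-2 signalling in dendrite remodelling of olfactory bulb mitral cells, where it presumably served to overexpress this ligand.
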