Addgene plasmid #163598: pCAG-Gdf6
Purpose: Expresses GDF-6 in mammalian cells
Depositing lab: Takeshi Imai. Publication: BMPR-2 gates activity-dependent stabilization of primary dendrites during mitral cell remodeling. Aihara S, Fujimoto S, Sakaguchi R, Imai T. Cell Rep. 2021 Jun 22;35(12):109276. doi: 10.1016/j.celrep.2021.109276. PubMed 34161760.
Backbone
  Vector backbone: pCAG
  Vector type: Mammalian Expression
Growth in bacteria
  Bacterial resistance: Ampicillin, 100 μg/mL
  Growth temperature: 37°C
  Growth strain: DH5alpha
  Copy number: High Copy
Gene/Insert
  Gene/Insert name: Gdf6
  Species: M. musculus (mouse)
  Insert size (bp): 1378
  Entrez Gene: Gdf6 (a.k.a. BMP-13, BMP1, BMP13, GDF16)
Resource information
  A portion of this plasmid was derived from a plasmid made by: pCAG vector is derived from Addgene #14797.
Terms and licenses: Academic/Nonprofit Terms; Industry Terms: Not Available to Industry
How to cite: pCAG-Gdf6 was a gift from Takeshi Imai (Addgene plasmid # 163598 ; http://n2t.net/addgene:163598 ; RRID:Addgene_163598)
